Addgene plasmid #196176: pEPSW1KN0018
Purpose: MoClo Level 1 luciferase reporter: proARF18::LucN::flag::notT
Depositing lab: Nicola Patron. Depositing organization: Earlham Institute. Publication: Tuning Plant Promoters Using a Simple Split Luciferase Method to Assess Transcription Factor-DNA Interactions. Cai YM, Witham S, Patron NJ. ACS Synth Biol. 2023 Nov 17;12(11):3482-3486. doi: 10.1021/acssynbio.3c00094. Epub 2023 Oct 19. PubMed 37856867.
Backbone
  Vector backbone: pCK1
  Vector type: Synthetic Biology
Growth in bacteria
  Bacterial resistance: Kanamycin, 50 μg/mL
  Growth temperature: 37°C
  Growth strain: DH5alpha
  Copy number: High Copy
Gene/Insert
  Gene/Insert name: proARF18::LucN::flag::notT
  Species: Synthetic
  Cloning method: Restriction Enzyme; 5′ cloning site BsaI (destroyed during cloning); 3′ cloning site BsaI (destroyed during cloning)
Terms and licenses: Academic/Nonprofit Terms; Industry Terms: Not Available to Industry
Depositor comments: Please visit https://doi.org/10.1101/2023.02.13.528283 for bioRxiv preprint.
How to cite: pEPSW1KN0018 was a gift from Nicola Patron (Addgene plasmid # 196176 ; http://n2t.net/addgene:196176 ; RRID:Addgene_196176)
