[The description below was written by a language model from this plasmid's Addgene catalogue record and pLannotate feature annotations shown in this document.]
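Description:
pEPSW1KN0018 is a MoClo (Golden Gate modular cloning) Level 1 construct built in the pCK1 backbone and catalogued as a synthetic biology vector. The feature table shows a binary T-DNA architecture. A high-copy ColE1/pUC-type origin with the pBR322 bom region and a small rop fragment supports propagation in E. coli, while the pVS1 oriV, RepA and StaA replication and stability functions allow maintenance in Agrobacterium. Bacterial selection is by kanamycin through the aph(3')-Ia gene, which lies outside the T-DNA. No plant selectable marker is annotated between the borders.

The payload sits between the nopaline-type left and right T-DNA border repeats and is a single transcription unit described as proARF18::LucN::flag::notT. The region upstream of the reporter is not annotated by the automated tool but, going by the insert name, should hold the ARF18 promoter. The record lists the insert species only as synthetic and does not state the source organism of the promoter. Downstream is a coding sequence detected as a NanoLuc luciferase fragment, which the name labels LucN. It is followed, according to the name, by a FLAG epitope tag that is not separately annotated, and then by the nopaline synthase terminator and polyadenylation signal ("notT" in the name evidently refers to this). The unit was assembled through BsaI sites that were destroyed during cloning, as is typical of Golden Gate assembly.

The stated purpose is a luciferase reporter, and the associated work concerns tuning plant promoters and assessing transcription factor–DNA interactions with a luciferase-based method. The construct therefore reports ARF18 promoter activity and is suited to Agrobacterium-mediated delivery into plant cells.
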