Features (pLannotate 1.2.2; 12 found; start..end, strand, type, name):
    312..506     +  rep_origin     pVS1 oriV: origin of replication for the Pseudomonas plasmid pVS1 (Heeb et al., 2000)
    709..748     +  CDS            rop (fragment): Rop protein, which maintains plasmids at low copy number; rop
    850..990     +  misc_feature   bom: basis of mobility region from pBR322
   1176..1764    -  rep_origin     ori: high-copy-number ColE1/pMB1/pBR322/pUC origin of replication
   1852..2667    -  CDS            KanR: aminoglycoside phosphotransferase; aph(3')-Ia; confers resistance to kanamycin in bacteria or G418 (Geneticin®) in eukaryotes
   3100..3124    +  misc_feature   LB T-DNA repeat: left border repeat from nopaline C58 T-DNA
   4433..4944    +  CDS            Nluc (fragment): NanoLuc® luciferase human codon-optimized
   5045..5297    +  terminator     NOS terminator: nopaline synthase terminator and poly(A) signal
   5321..5345    +  misc_feature   RB T-DNA repeat: right border repeat from nopaline C58 T-DNA
   5685..6086    +  CDS            Y4CG_SINFN (fragment): Protein inferred from homology: Swiss-Prot protein existence level 3. From Sinorhizobium fredii (strain NBRC 101917 / NGR234).
   6646..7275    +  CDS            pVS1 StaA: stability protein from the Pseudomonas plasmid pVS1 (Heeb et al., 2000)
   7704..246     +  CDS            pVS1 RepA (across the origin): replication protein from the Pseudomonas plasmid pVS1 (Heeb et al., 2000)
>Addgene plasmid #196176 | pEPSW1KN0018 | addgene full sequence | sequence record 386865 | Addgene NGS Result
CGTTTTCTCTACCGCCTGGCACGCCGCGCCGCAGGCAAGGCAGAAGCCAGATGGTTGTTCAAGACGATCT
ACGAACGCAGTGGCAGCGCCGGAGAGTTCAAGAAGTTCTGTTTCACCGTGCGCAAGCTGATCGGGTCAAA
TGACCTGCCGGAGTACGATTTGAAGGAGGAGGCGGGGCAGGCTGGCCCGATCCTAGTCATGCGCTACCGC
AACCTGATCGAGGGCGAAGCATCCGCCGGTTCCTAATGTACGGAGCAGATGCTAGGGCAAATTGCCCTAG
CAGGGGAAAAAGGTCGAAAAGGACTCTTTCCTGTGGATAGCACGTACATTGGGAACCCAAAGCCGTACAT
TGGGAACCGGAACCCGTACATTGGGAACCCAAAGCCGTACATTGGGAACCGGTCACACATGTAAGTGACT
GATATAAAAGAGAAAAAAGGCGATTTTTCCGCCTAAAACTCTTTAAAACTTATTAAAACTCTTAAAACCC
GCCTGGCCTGTGCATAACTGTCTGGCCAGCGCACAGCCGAAGTGCTGCAAAAAGCGCCTACCCTTCGGTC
GCTGCGCTCCCTACGCCCCGCCGCTTCGCGTCGGCCTATCGCGGCCGCTGGCCGCTCAAAAATGGCTGGC
CTACGGCCAGGCAATCTACCAGGGCGCGGACAAGCCGCGCCGTCGCCACTCGACCGCCGGCGCCCACATC
AAGGCACCCTGCCTCGCGCGTTTCGGTGATGACGGTGAAAACCTCTGACACATGCAGCTCCCGGTGACGG
TCACAGCTTGTCTGTAAGCGGATGCCGGGAGCAGACAAGCCCGTCAGGGCGCGTCAGCGGGTGTTGGCGG
GTGTCGGGGCGCAGCCATGACCCAGTCACGTAGCGATAGCGGAGTGTATACTGGCTTAACTATGCGGCAT
CAGAGCAGATTGTACTGAGAGTGCACCATATGCGGTGTGAAATACCGCACAGATGCGTAAGGAGAAAATA
CCGCATCAGGCGCTCATCCGCTTCCTCGCTCACTGACTCGCTGCGCTCGGTCGTTCGGCTGCGGCGAGCG
GTATCAGCTCACTCAAAGGCGGTAATACGGTTATCCACAGAATCAGGGGATAACGCAGGAAAGAACATGT
GAGCAAAAGGCCAGCAAAAGGCCAGGAACCGTAAAAAGGCCGCGTTGCTGGCGTTTTTCCATAGGCTCCG
CCCCCCTGACGAGCATCACAAAAATCGACGCTCAAGTCAGAGGTGGCGAAACCCGACAGGACTATAAAGA
TACCAGGCGTTTCCCCCTGGAAGCTCCCTCGTGCGCTCTCCTGTTCCGACCCTGCCGCTTACCGGATACC
TGTCCGCCTTTCTCCCTTCGGGAAGCGTGGCGCTTTCTCATAGCTCACGCTGTAGGTATCTCAGTTCGGT
GTAGGTCGTTCGCTCCAAGCTGGGCTGTGTGCACGAACCCCCCGTTCAGCCCGACCGCTGCGCCTTATCC
GGTAACTATCGTCTTGAGTCCAACCCGGTAAGACACGACTTATCGCCACTGGCAGCAGCCACTGGTAACA
GGATTAGCAGAGCGAGGTATGTAGGCGGTGCTACAGAGTTCTTGAAGTGGTGGCCTAACTACGGCTACAC
TAGAAGGACAGTATTTGGTATCTGCGCTCTGCTGAAGCCAGTTACCTTCGGAAAAAGAGTTGGTAGCTCT
TGATCCGGCAAACAAACCACCGCTGGTAGCGGTGGTTTTTTTGTTTGCAAGCAGCAGATTACGCGCAGAA
AAAAAGGATCTCAAGAAGATCCTTTGATCTTTTCTACGGGGTCTGACGCTCAGTGGAACGAAAACTCACG
TTAAGGGATTTTGGTCATGCATTCTAGGTGATTAGAAAAACTCATCGAGCATCAAATGAAACTGCAATTT
ATTCATATCAGGATTATCAATACCATATTTTTGAAAAAGCCGTTTCTGTAATGAAGGAGAAAACTCACCG
AGGCAGTTCCATAGGATGGCAAGATCCTGGTATCGGTCTGCGATTCCGACTCGTCCAACATCAATACAAC
CTATTAATTTCCCCTCGTCAAAAATAAGGTTATCAAGTGAGAAATCACCATGAGTGACGACTGAATCCGG
TGAGAATGGCAAAAGTTTATGCATTTCTTTCCAGACTTGTTCAACAGGCCAGCCATTACGCTCGTCATCA
AAATCACTCGCATCAACCAAACCGTTATTCATTCGTGATTGCGCCTGAGCGAGTCGAAATACGCGATCGC
TGTTAAAAGGACAATTACAAACAGGAATCGAATGCAACCGGCGCAGGAACACTGCCAGCGCATCAACAAT
ATTTTCACCTGAATCAGGATATTCTTCTAATACCTGGAATGCTGTTTTCCCTGGGATCGCAGTGGTGAGT
AACCATGCATCATCAGGAGTACGGATAAAATGCTTGATGGTCGGAAGAGGCATAAATTCCGTCAGCCAGT
TTAGTCTGACCATCTCATCTGTAACATCATTGGCAACGCTACCTTTGCCATGTTTCAGAAACAACTCTGG
CGCATCGGGCTTCCCATACAATCGGTAGATTGTCGCACCTGATTGCCCGACATTATCGCGAGCCCATTTA
TACCCATATAAATCAGCATCCATGTTGGAATTTAATCGCGGCCTTGAGCAAGACGTTTCCCGTTGAATAT
GGCTCATAACAGAACTTATTATTTCCTTCCTCTTTTCTACAGTATTTAAAGATACCCCAAGAAGCTAATT
ATAACAAGACGAACTCCAATTCACTGTTCCTTGCATTCTAAAACCTTAAATACCAGAAAACAGCTTTTTC
AAAGTTGTTTTCAAAGTTGGCGTATAACATAGTATCGACGGAGCCGATTTTGAAACCGCGGTGATCACAG
GCAGCAACGCTCTGTCATCGTTACAATCAACATGCTACCCTCCGCGAGATCATCCGTGTTTCAAACCCGG
CAGCTTAGTTGCCGTTCTTCCGAATAGCATCGGTAACATGAGCAAAGTCTGCCGCCTTACAACGGCTCTC
CCGCTGACGCCGTCCCGGACTGATGGGCTGCCTGTATCGAGTGGTGATTTTGTGCCGAGCTGCCGGTCGG
GGAGCTGTTGGCTGGCTGGTGGCAGGATATATTGTGGTGTAAACATAACGAATTGCTCTTCAATGAGGAG
GAAAAAAAAGAATACAGCATGAACACCAGCGACTCAGAACTGACTCGGCACGTGGTAACATAAAACTCAC
ACGCTTCCCAAGACGCTCGTCCCATAAAGAGTCATGGCTGTGACCTTGTGCGAGTGTGGGTGTAGCCATA
GCCTTTGTGGGTCCTAAATAAAAAAAACGATCAATGGCATAATGTGTAATTAACTCACATTCCACAGTGT
TAAATAAAAATTAAATCTGTAACGGAAAAAACAATCTATCTGATGTTACACAAAAAAAAAAAATAACGGA
AAAAAGAAAATGTGGCCGGGGTTTAATAGAGAAGCCGACACGTTTGCCTGCCACGATCCAGACACAAGAC
GATGTGGGTAACGGCACCGTCAAGTGCTAACGGCAACGGGGTCATCAGTAAAAAGGGCAATTTAGGGATA
TAGAGTAAAGTCATAAGCTTATTTATTACTATCGTCTTGATCGGACGGCTGAGATTTGCCCTCTCCTTTA
AATGCACCGTACGTTTTTTTTTTACATAATAAAATGTAATTAGTTCATAAGCAATTCCCAAAACGCCGCG
TGACCCTTCGTTTGCCTTTGAATACAATTTGTTTTATTTTAGCGCATTTAATATATTTGAGTTTCCTTTT
TAGCGATGACATGATAAAACAAAAAACAACAATTTTAGAAAACATTTAATTAAATGAATAGAAAAATAGG
GAGATTCAACTGAAGTTACTGTGGGTGGAAATGACAGGTCACCAGGATCTGAACTAAGAGAAAGTCTCTC
TATATTTTGATATATAGAGAGAGATAAAGAAGGAGAGAGTGTGAATATATGTATGTGCATGATACTGTGA
GACTTCTTCAGTAAAGGAAGCAGCTTTGGTTTGCTGCGGATCGGGATAAAAACGGCGAGAAGTTTGTGAT
TGTTGAAGCAAAACAACACGGAATCTGAAAGGAAAGGAGAAGACAAAAAAAAAAAAAGATTTTAAGAGGA
AGAGAGAGAGAGATCGGTTTCGTGGCTGACGGAAAAAAAAAGGGGAGAGATTTAGTTTTATCCAACAGTG
CCTGAATTACGTTCTGCAATCAATACGGACATAACCGTCCGTTGTGTCCTGTTTATAAAGTTTTGCTTTT
TTTATTTTCTCCATTGATGGGTCTTTTCTTTCTTCTCTCTCTCGTGTTTCTTTCATGGGGTTAAGACTAG
TGTTTACCGCGTGAAGGTTTTTTTTTCTTTCTATTTTCTTTCATTTCCTCTCCTTCTACTTCTTCTTCTC
CAGTTCTCATCTGGGTTCTTCAATGGTATTCACACTCGAAGATTTCGTTGGGGACTGGCGACAGACAGCC
GGCTACAACCTGGACCAAGTCCTTGAACAGGGAGGTGTGTCCAGTTTGTTTCAGAATCTCGGGGTGTCCG
TAACTCCGATCCAAAGGATTGTCCTGAGCGGTGAAAATGGGCTGAAGATCGACATCCATGTCATCATCCC
GTATGAAGGTCTGAGCGGCGACCAAATGGGCCAGATCGAAAAAATTTTTAAGGTGGTGTACCCTGTGGAT
GATCATCACTTTAAGGTGATCCTGCACTATGGCACACTGGTAATCGACGGGGTTACGCCGAACATGATCG
ACTATTTCGGACGGCCGTATGAAGGCATCGCCGTGTTCGACGGCAAAAAGATCACTGTAACAGGGACCCT
GTGGAACGGCAACAAAATTATCGACGAGCGCCTGATCAACCCCGACGGCTCCCTGCTGTTCCGAGTAACC
ATCAACGGAGTGACCGGCTGGCGGCTGTGCGAACGCATTCTGGCTTCGGATTATAAGGACCATGACGGAG
ACTATAAGGACCATGACCTCGACGCTGCAGCAGCGGATTATAAGGACGATGACGATAAGTGAGCTTGTCA
AGCAGATCGTTCAAACATTTGGCAATAAAGTTTCTTAAGATTGAATCCTGTTGCCGGTCTTGCGATGATT
ATCATATAATTTCTGTTGAATTACGTTAAGCATGTAATAATTAACATGTAATGCATGACGTTATTTATGA
GATGGGTTTTTATGATTAGAGTCCCGCAATTATACATTTAATACGCGATAGAAAACAAAATATAGCGCGC
AAACTAGGATAAATTATCGCGCGCGGTGTCATCTATGTTACTAGATCGACGCTAGCATGAAGAGCAATTC
TGACAGGATATATTGGCGGGTAAACCTAAGAGAAAAGAGCGTTTATTAGAATAATCGGATATTTAAAAGG
GCGTGAAAAGGTTTATCCGTTCGTCCATTTGTATGTGCATGCCAACCACAGGGTTCCCCTCGGGATCAAA
GTACTTTGATCCAACCCCTCCGCTGCTATAGTGCAGTCGGCTTCTGACGTTCAGTGCAGCCGTCATCTGA
AAACGACATGTCGCACAAGTCCTAAGTTACGCGACAGGCTGCCGCCCTGCCCTTTTCCTGGCGTTTTCTT
GTCGCGTGTTTTAGTCGCATAAAGTAGAATACTTGCGACTAGAACCGGAGACATTACGCCATGAACAAGA
GCGCCGCCGCTGGCCTGCTGGGCTATGCCCGCGTCAGCACCGACGACCAGGACTTGACCAACCAACGGGC
CGAACTGCACGCGGCCGGCTGCACCAAGCTGTTTTCCGAGAAGATCACCGGCACCAGGCGCGACCGCCCG
GAGCTGGCCAGGATGCTTGACCACCTACGCCCTGGCGACGTTGTGACAGTGACCAGGCTAGACCGCCTGG
CCCGCAGCACCCGCGACCTACTGGACATTGCCGAGCGCATCCAGGAGGCCGGCGCGGGCCTGCGTAGCCT
GGCAGAGCCGTGGGCCGACACCACCACGCCGGCCGGCCGCATGGTGTTGACCGTGTTCGCCGGCATTGCC
GAGTTCGAGCGTTCCCTAATCATCGACCGCACCCGGAGCGGGCGCGAGGCCGCCAAGGCCCGAGGCGTGA
AGTTTGGCCCCCGCCCTACCCTCACCCCGGCACAGATCGCGCACGCCCGCGAGCTGATCGACCAGGAAGG
CCGCACCGTGAAAGAGGCGGCTGCACTGCTTGGCGTGCATCGCTCGACCCTGTACCGCGCACTTGAGCGC
AGCGAGGAAGTGACGCCCACCGAGGCCAGGCGGCGCGGTGCCTTCCGTGAGGACGCATTGACCGAGGCCG
ACGCCCTGGCGGCCGCCGAGAATGAACGCCAAGAGGAACAAGCATGAAACCGCACCAGGACGGCCAGGAC
GAACCGTTTTTCATTACCGAAGAGATCGAGGCGGAGATGATCGCGGCCGGGTACGTGTTCGAGCCGCCCG
CGCACCTCTCAACCGTGCGGCTGCATGAAATCCTGGCCGGTTTGTCTGATGCCAAGCTGGCGGCCTGGCC
GGCCAGCTTGGCCGCTGAAGAAACCGAGCGCCGCCGTCTAAAAAGGTGATGTGTATTTGAGTAAAACAGC
TTGCGTCATGCGGTCGCTGCGTATATGATGCGATGAGTAAATAAACAAATACGCAAGGGGAACGCATGAA
GGTTATCGCTGTACTTAACCAGAAAGGCGGGTCAGGCAAGACGACCATCGCAACCCATCTAGCCCGCGCC
CTGCAACTCGCCGGGGCCGATGTTCTGTTAGTCGATTCCGATCCCCAGGGCAGTGCCCGCGATTGGGCGG
CCGTGCGGGAAGATCAACCGCTAACCGTTGTCGGCATCGACCGCCCGACGATTGACCGCGACGTGAAGGC
CATCGGCCGGCGCGACTTCGTAGTGATCGACGGAGCGCCCCAGGCGGCGGACTTGGCTGTGTCCGCGATC
AAGGCAGCCGACTTCGTGCTGATTCCGGTGCAGCCAAGCCCTTACGACATATGGGCCACCGCCGACCTGG
TGGAGCTGGTTAAGCAGCGCATTGAGGTCACGGATGGAAGGCTACAAGCGGCCTTTGTCGTGTCGCGGGC
GATCAAAGGCACGCGCATCGGCGGTGAGGTTGCCGAGGCGCTGGCCGGGTACGAGCTGCCCATTCTTGAG
TCCCGTATCACGCAGCGCGTGAGCTACCCAGGCACTGCCGCCGCCGGCACAACCGTTCTTGAATCAGAAC
CCGAGGGCGACGCTGCCCGCGAGGTCCAGGCGCTGGCCGCTGAAATTAAATCAAAACTCATTTGAGTTAA
TGAGGTAAAGAGAAAATGAGCAAAAGCACAAACACGCTAAGTGCCGGCCGTCCGAGCGCACGCAGCAGCA
AGGCTGCAACGTTGGCCAGCCTGGCAGACACGCCAGCCATGAAGCGGGTCAACTTTCAGTTGCCGGCGGA
GGATCACACCAAGCTGAAGATGTACGCGGTACGCCAAGGCAAGACCATTACCGAGCTGCTATCTGAATAC
ATCGCGCAGCTACCAGAGTAAATGAGCAAATGAATAAATGAGTAGATGAATTTTAGCGGCTAAAGGAGGC
GGCATGGAAAATCAAGAACAACCAGGCACCGACGCCGTGGAATGCCCCATGTGTGGAGGAACGGGCGGTT
GGCCAGGCGTAAGCGGCTGGGTTGCCTGCCGGCCCTGCAATGGCACTGGAACCCCCAAGCCCGAGGAATC
GGCGTGAGCGGTCGCAAACCATCCGGCCCGGTACAAATCGGCGCGGCGCTGGGTGATGACCTGGTGGAGA
AGTTGAAGGCCGCGCAGGCCGCCCAGCGGCAACGCATCGAGGCAGAAGCACGCCCCGGTGAATCGTGGCA
AGCGGCCGCTGATCGAATCCGCAAAGAATCCCGGCAACCGCCGGCAGCCGGTGCGCCGTCGATTAGGAAG
CCGCCCAAGGGCGACGAGCAACCAGATTTTTTCGTTCCGATGCTCTATGACGTGGGCACCCGCGATAGTC
GCAGCATCATGGACGTGGCCGTTTTCCGTCTGTCGAAGCGTGACCGACGAGCTGGCGAGGTGATCCGCTA
CGAGCTTCCAGACGGGCACGTAGAGGTTTCCGCAGGGCCGGCCGGCATGGCCAGTGTGTGGGATTACGAC
CTGGTACTGATGGCGGTTTCCCATCTAACCGAATCCATGAACCGATACCGGGAAGGGAAGGGAGACAAGC
CCGGCCGCGTGTTCCGTCCACACGTTGCGGACGTACTCAAGTTCTGCCGGCGAGCCGATGGCGGAAAGCA
GAAAGACGACCTGGTAGAAACCTGCATTCGGTTAAACACCACGCACGTTGCCATGCAGCGTACGAAGAAG
GCCAAGAACGGCCGCCTGGTGACGGTATCCGAGGGTGAAGCCTTGATTAGCCGCTACAAGATCGTAAAGA
GCGAAACCGGGCGGCCGGAGTACATCGAGATCGAGCTAGCTGATTGGATGTACCGCGAGATCACAGAAGG
CAAGAACCCGGACGTGCTGACGGTTCACCCCGATTACTTTTTGATCGATCCCGGCATCGGC
